>Addgene plasmid #178944 | pAAV-mGrn-myc | addgene full sequence | sequence record 410677 | Addgene NGS Result
CAGCTGCGCGCTCGCTCGCTCACTGAGGCCGCCCGGGCAAAGCCCGGGCGGCCTCAGAGCTTTGCTCGCG
CGGCCTCAGTGAGCGAGCGAGCGCGCAGAGAGGGAGTGGCCAACTCCATCACTAGGGGTTCCTTGTAGTT
AATGATTAACCCGCCATGCTACTTATCTACGTAGCCATGCTCTAGCGGCCTCGGCCTCTGCATAAATAAA
AAAAATTAGTCAGCCATGAGCTTGGCCCATTGCATACGTTGTATCCATATCATAATATGTACTCGACATT
GATTATTGACTAGTTATTAATAGTAATCAATTACGGGGTCATTAGTTCATAGCCCATATATGGAGTTCCG
CGTTACATAACTTACGGTAAATGGCCCGCCTGGCTGACCGCCCAACGACCCCCGCCCATTGACGTCAATA
ATGACGTATGTTCCCATAGTAACGCCAATAGGGACTTTCCATTGACGTCAATGGGTGGAGTATTTACGGT
AAACTGCCCACTTGGCAGTACATCAAGTGTATCATATGCCAAGTACGCCCCCTATTGACGTCAATGACGG
TAAATGGCCCGCCTGGCATTATGCCCAGTACATGACCTTATGGGACTTTCCTACTTGGCAGTACATCTAC
GTATTAGTCATCGCTATTACCATGGTCGAGGTGAGCCCCACGTTCTGCTTCACTCTCCCCATCTCCCCCC
CCTCCCCACCCCCAATTTTGTATTTATTTATTTTTTAATTATTTTGTGCAGCGATGGGGGSGGGGGGGGG
GGGGGGGCGCGCGCCAGGCGGGGCGGGGCGGGGCGAGGGGCGGGGCGGGGCGAGGCGGAGAGGTGCGGCG
GCAGCCAATCAGAGCGGCGCGCTCCGAAAGTTTCCTTTTATGGCGAGGCGGCGGCGGCGGCGGCCCTATA
AAAAGCGAAGCGCGCGGCGGGCGGGAGTCGCTGCGCGCTGCCTTCGCCCCGTGCCCCGCTCCGCCGCCGC
CTCGCGCCGCCCGCCCCGGCTCTGACTGACCGCGTTACTCCCACAGGTGAGCGGGCGGGACGGCCCTTCT
CCTCCGGGCTGTAATTAGCGCTTGGTTTAATGACGGCTTGTTTCTTTTCTGTGGCTGCGTGAAAGCCTTG
AGGGGCTCCGGGAGGGCCCTTTGTGCGGGGGGAGCGGCTCGGGGGGTGCGTGCGTGTGTGTGTGCGTGGG
GAGCGCCGCGTGCGGCTCCGCGCTGCCCGGCGGCTGTGAGCGCTGCGGGCGCGGCGCGGGGCTTTGTGCG
CTCCGCAGTGTGCGCGAGGGGAGCGCGGCCGGGGGCGGTGCCCCGCGGGGGGACGGCTGCCTTCGGGGGG
GACGGGGCAGGGCGGGGTTCGGCTTCTGGCGTGTGACCGGCGGCTCTAGAGCCTCTGCTAACCATGTTCA
TGCCTTCTTCTTTTTCCTACAGCTCCTGGGCAACGTGCTGGTTATTGTGCTGTCTCATCATTTTGGCAAA
GAATCTCGAGCTCTCTGGCTAACTAGAGAACCCACTGCTTACTGGCTTATCGAAATTAATACGACTCACT
ATAGGGAGACCCAAGCTGGCTAGTTAAGCTTGCCGCCACCATGTGGGTCCTGATGAGCTGGCTGGCCTTC
GCGGCAGGGCTGGTAGCCGGAACACAGTGTCCAGATGGGCAGTTCTGCCCTGTTGCCTGCTGCCTTGACC
AGGGAGGAGCCAACTACAGCTGCTGTAACCCTCTTCTGGACACATGGCCTAGAATAACGAGCCATCATCT
AGATGGCTCCTGCCAGACCCATGGCCACTGTCCTGCTGGCTATTCTTGTCTTCTCACTGTGTCTGGGACT
TCCAGCTGCTGCCCGTTCTCTAAGGGTGTGTCTTGTGGTGATGGCTACCACTGCTGCCCCCAGGGCTTCC
ACTGTAGTGCAGATGGGAAATCCTGCTTCCAGATGTCAGATAACCCCTTGGGTGCTGTCCAGTGTCCTGG
GAGCCAGTTTGAATGTCCTGACTCTGCCACCTGCTGCATTATGGTTGATGGTTCGTGGGGATGTTGTCCC
ATGCCCCAGGCCTCTTGCTGTGAAGACAGAGTGCATTGCTGTCCCCATGGGGCCTCCTGTGACCTGGTTC
ACACACGATGCGTTTCACCCACGGGCACCCACACCCTACTAAAGAAGTTCCCTGCACAAAAGACCAACAG
GGCAGTGTCTTTGCCTTTTTCTGTCGTGTGCCCTGATGCTAAGACCCAGTGTCCCGATGATTCTACCTGC
TGTGAGCTACCCACTGGGAAGTATGGCTGCTGTCCAATGCCCAATGCCATCTGCTGTTCCGACCACCTGC
ACTGCTGCCCCCAGGACACTGTATGTGACCTGATCCAGAGTAAGTGCCTATCCAAGAACTACACCACGGA
TCTCCTGACCAAGCTGCCTGGATACCCAGTGAAGGAGGTGAAGTGCGACATGGAGGTGAGCTGCCCTGAA
GGATATACCTGCTGCCGCCTCAACACTGGGGCCTGGGGCTGCTGTCCATTTGCCAAGGCCGTGTGTTGTG
AGGATCACATTCATTGCTGCCCGGCAGGGTTTCAGTGTCACACAGAGAAAGGAACCTGCGAAATGGGTAT
CCTCCAAGTACCCTGGATGAAGAAGGTCATAGCCCCCCTCCGCCTGCCAGACCCACAGATCTTGAAGAGT
GATACACCTTGTGATGACTTCACTAGGTGTCCTACAAACAATACCTGCTGCAAACTCAATTCTGGGGACT
GGGGCTGCTGTCCCATCCCAGAGGCTGTCTGCTGCTCAGACAACCAGCATTGCTGCCCTCAGGGCTTCAC
ATGTCTGGCTCAGGGGTACTGTCAGAAGGGAGACACAATGGTGGCTGGCCTGGAGAAGATACCTGCCCGC
CAGACAACCCCGCTCCAAATTGGAGATATCGGTTGTGACCAGCATACCAGCTGCCCAGTAGGGCAAACCT
GCTGCCCAAGCCTCAAGGGAAGTTGGGCCTGCTGCCAGCTGCCCCATGCTGTGTGCTGTGAGGACCGGCA
GCACTGTTGCCCGGCCGGGTACACCTGCAATGTGAAGGCGAGGACCTGTGAGAAGGATGTCGATTTTATC
CAGCCTCCCGTGCTCCTGACCCTCGGCCCTAAGGTTGGGAATGTGGAGTGTGGAGAAGGGCATTTCTGCC
ATGATAACCAGACCTGTTGTAAAGACAGTGCAGGAGTCTGGGCCTGCTGTCCCTACCTAAAGGGTGTCTG
CTGTAGAGATGGACGTCACTGTTGCCCCGGTGGCTTCCACTGTTCAGCCAGGGGAACCAAGTGTTTGCGA
AAGAAGATTCCTCGCTGGGACATGTTTTTGAGGGATCCGGTCCCAAGACCGCTACTGGCTCGAGGTCACC
CATTCGAACAAAAACTCATCTCAGAAGAGGATCTGAATATGCATTAAGCGGCCGCTAGCGATATCGGTAC
CGGATCCGATAATCAACCTCTGGATTACAAAATTTGTGAAAGATTGACTGGTATTCTTAACTATGTTGCT
CCTTTTACGCTATGTGGATACGCTGCTTTAATGCCTTTGTATCATGCTATTGCTTCCCGTATGGCTTTCA
TTTTCTCCTCCTTGTATAAATCCTGGTTGCTGTCTCTTTATGAGGAGTTGTGGCCCGTTGTCAGGCAACG
TGGCGTGGTGTGCACTGTGTTTGCTGACGCAACCCCCACTGGTTGGGGCATTGCCACCACCTGTCAGCTC
CTTTCCGGGACTTTCGCTTTCCCCCTCCCTATTGCCACGGCGGAACTCATCGCCGCCTGCCTTGCCCGCT
GCTGGACAGGGGCTCGGCTGTTGGGCACTGACAATTCCGTGGTGTTGTCGGGGAAATCATCGTCCTTTCC
TTGGCTGCTCGCCTGTGTTGCCACCTGGATTCTGCGCGGGACGTCCTTCTGCTACGTCCCTTCGGCCCTC
AATCCAGCGGACCTTCCTTCCCGCGGCCTGCTGCCGGCTCTGCGGCCTCTTCCGCGTCTTCGCCTTCGCC
CTCAGACGAGTCGGATCTCCCTTTGGGCCGCCTCCCCGCATCGGATCCAATTCACTCCTCAGGTGCAGGC
TGCCTATCAGAAGGTGGTGGCTGGTGTGGCCAATGCCCTGGCTCACAAATACCACTGAGATCTTTTTCCC
TCTGCCAAAAATTATGGGGACATCATGAAGCCCCTTGAGCATCTGACTTCTGGCTAATAAAGGAAATTTA
TTTTCATTGCAATAGTGTGTTGGAATTTTTTGTGTCTCTCACTCGGAAGGACATATGGGAGGGCAAATCA
TTTAAAACATCAGAATGAGTATTTGGTTTAGAGTTTGGCAACATATGCCCATATGCTGGCTGCCATGAAC
AAAGGTTGGCTATAAAGAGGTCATCAGTATATGAAACAGCCCCCTGCTGTCCATTCCTTATTCCATAGAA
AAGCCTTGACTTGAGGTTAGATTTTTTTTATATTTTGTTTTGTGTTATTTTTTTCTTTAACATCCCTAAA
ATTTTCCTTACATGTTTTACTAGCCAGATTTTTCCTCCTCTCCTGACTACTCCCAGTCATAGCTGTCCCT
CTTCTCTTATGGAGATCCCTCGACCTGCAGCCCAAGCTCTAGAGCATGGCTACGTAGATAAGTAGCATGG
CGGGTTAATCATTAACTACAAGGAACCCCTAGTGATGGAGTTGGCCACTCCCTCTCTGCGCGCTCGCTCG
CTCACTGAGGCCGGGCGACCAAAGGTCGCCCGACGCCCGGGCTTTGCCCGGGCGGCCTCAGTGAGCGAGC
GAGCGCGCAGCTGGCGTAATAGCGAAGAGGCCCGCACCGATCGCCCTTCCCAACAGTTGCGCAGCCTGAA
TGGCGAATGGCGATTCC
[38 nt withheld, positions 4848-4885]
C
[378 nt withheld, positions 4887-5264]
C
[91 nt withheld, positions 5266-5356]
A
[49 nt withheld, positions 5358-5406]
CCTTTGACGTTGGAGTCCACGTTCTTT
[37 nt withheld, positions 5434-5470]
ACCCTATCTCGGTCTATTCTTTTGATTTATAAGGGATTTTGCCGATTTCGGCCTATTGGTTAAAAAATGA
GCTGATTTAACAAAAATTTAACGCGAATTTTAACAAAATATTAACGCTTACAATTTAAATATTTGCTTAT
ACAATCT
[100 nt withheld, positions 5618-5717]
CTCAGGCAATGACCTGATAGCCTTTGTAG
[69 nt withheld, positions 5747-5815]
T
[44 nt withheld, positions 5817-5860]
ACCTACACATTACTCA
[44 nt withheld, positions 5877-5920]
TTGCGTTGAAATAAAGGCTTCTCCC
[83 nt withheld, positions 5946-6028]
TTCTTTGCCTTGCCTGTATGATTTATTGGATGTTGGAATCGCCTGATGCGGTATTTTCTCCTTACGCATC
TGTGCGGTATTTCACACCGCATATGGTGCACTCTCAGTACAATCTGCTCTGATGCCGCATAGTTAAGCCA
GCCCCGACACCCGCCAACACCCGCTGACGCGCCCTGACGGGCTTGTCTGCTCCCGGCATCCGCTTACAGA
CAAGCTGTGACCGTCTCCGGGAGCTGCATGTGTCAGAGGTTTTCACCGTCATCACCGAAACGCGCGAGAC
GAAAGGGCCTCGTGATACGCCTATTTTTATAGGTTAATGTCATGATAATAATGGTTTCTTAGACGTCAGG
TGGCACTTTTCGGGGAAATGTGCGCGGAACCCCTATTTGTTTATTTTTCTAAATACATTCAAATATGTAT
CCGCTCATGAGACAATAACCCTGATAAATGCTTCAATAATATTGAAAAAGGAAGAGTATGAGTATTCAAC
ATTTCCGTGTCGCCCTTATTCCCTTTTTTGCGGCATTTTGCCTTCCTGTTTTTGCTCACCCAGAAACGCT
GGTGAAAGTAAAAGATGCTGAAGATCAGTTGGGTGCACGAGTGGGTTACATCGAACTGGATCTCAACAGC
GGTAAGATCCTTGAGAGTTTTCGCCCCGAAGAACGTTTTCCAATGATGAGCACTTTTAAAGTTCTGCTAT
GTGGCGCGGTATTATCCCGTATTGACGCCGGGCAAGAGCAACTCGGTCGCCGCATACACTATTCTCAGAA
TGACTTGGTTGAGTACTCACCAGTCACAGAAAAGCATCTTACGGATGGCATGACAGTAAGAGAATTATGC
AGTGCTGCCATAACCATGAGTGATAACACTGCGGCCAACTTACTTCTGACAACGATCGGAGGACCGAAGG
AGCTAACCGCTTTTTTGCACAACATGGGGGATCATGTAACTCGCCTTGATCGTTGGGAACCGGAGCTGAA
TGAAGCCATACCAAACGACGAGCGTGACACCACGATGCCTGTAGCAATGGCAACAACGTTGCGCAAACTA
TTAACTGGCGAACTACTTACTCTAGCTTCCCGGCAACAATTAATAGACTGGATGGAGGCGGATAAAGTTG
CAGGACCACTTCTGCGCTCGGCCCTTCCGGCTGGCTGGTTTATTGCTGATAAATCTGGAGCCGGTGAGCG
TGGGTCTCGCGGTATCATTGCAGCACTGGGGCCAGATGGTAAGCCCTCCCGTATCGTAGTTATCTACACG
ACGGGGAGTCAGGCAACTATGGATGAACGAAATAGACAGATCGCTGAGATAGGTGCCTCACTGATTAAGC
ATTGGTAACTGTCAGACCAAGTTTACTCATATATACTTTAGATTGATTTAAAACTTCATTTTTAATTTAA
AAGGATCTAGGTGAAGATCCTTTTTGATAATCTCATGACCAAAATCCCTTAACGTGAGTTTTCGTTCCAC
TGAGCGTCAGACCCCGTAGAAAAGATCAAAGGATCTTCTTGAGATCCTTTTTTTCTGCGCGTAATCTGCT
GCTTGCAAACAAAAAAACCACCGCTACCAGCGGTGGTTTGTTTGCCGGATCAAGAGCTACCAACTCTTTT
TCCGAAGGTAACTGGCTTCAGCAGAGCGCAGATACCAAATACTGTTCTTCTAGTGTAGCCGTAGTTAGGC
CACCACTTCAAGAACTCTGTAGCACCGCCTACATACCTCGCTCTGCTAATCCTGTTACCAGTGGCTGCTG
CCAGTGGCGATAAGTCGTGTCTTACCGGGTTGGACTCAAGACGATAGTTACCGGATAAGGCGCAGCGGTC
GGGCTGAACGGGGGGTTCGTGCACACAGCCCAGCTTGGAGCGAACGACCTACACCGAACTGAGATACCTA
CAGCGTGAGCTATGAGAAAGCGCCACGCTTCCCGAAGGGAGAAAGGCGGACAGGTATCCGGTAAGCGGCA
GGGTCGGAACAGGAGAGCGCACGAGGGAGCTTCCAGGGGGAAACGCCTGGTATCTTTATAGTCCTGTCGG
GTTTCGCCACCTCTGACTTGAGCGTCGATTTTTGTGATGCTCGTCAGGGGGGCGGAGCCTATGGAAAAAC
GCCAGCAACGCGGCCTTTTTACGGTTCCTGGCCTTTTGCTGGCCTTTTGCTCACATGTTCTTTCCTGCGT
TATCCCCTGATTCTGTGGATAACCGTATTACCGCCTTTGAGTGAGCTGATACCGCTCGCCGCAGCCGAAC
GACCGAGCGCAGCGAGTCAGTGAGCGAGGAAGCGGAAGAGCGCCCAATACGCAAACCGCCTCTCCCCGCG
CGTTGGCCGATTCATTAATG
Features (pLannotate 1.2.2; 22 found; start..end, strand, type, name):
    185..228     -  rep_origin     SV40 ori (fragment): SV40 origin of replication
    275..654     +  enhancer       CMV enhancer: human cytomegalovirus immediate early enhancer
    656..933     +  promoter       chicken β-actin promoter: No description available
    934..1308    +  intron         chimeric intron (fragment): chimera between introns from chicken β-actin and rabbit β-globin
   1303..1422    +  intron         chimeric intron (fragment): chimera between introns from chicken β-actin and rabbit β-globin
   1478..1511    +  LTR            5' LTR (truncated) (fragment): truncated 5' long terminal repeat (LTR) from HIV-1
   1527..1545    +  promoter       T7 promoter: promoter for bacteriophage T7 RNA polymerase
   1581..3347    +  CDS            Grn: GRN_MOUSE - Experimental evidence at protein level: Swiss-Prot protein existence level 1. [Granulin-7]: Stabilizes CTSD through interaction with CTSD leading to maintain its aspartic-type peptidase activity. From Mus musculus (Mouse).
   3441..4029    +  misc_feature   WPRE: woodchuck hepatitis virus posttranscriptional regulatory element
   4038..4115    +  CDS            HBB (fragment): HBB_PONPY - Experimental evidence at transcript level: Swiss-Prot protein existence level 2. Involved in oxygen transport from the lung to the various peripheral tissues. From Pongo pygmaeus (Bornean orangutan).
   4186..4241    +  polyA_signal   β-globin poly(A) signal: rabbit β-globin polyadenylation signal (Gil and Proudfoot, 1987)
   4641..4773    +  repeat_region  AAV2 ITR (fragment): inverted terminal repeat of adeno-associated virus serotype 2 inverted
   4768..4837    +  CDS            lacZα (fragment): LacZα fragment of β-galactosidase; lacZ fragment
   4848..5153    +  CDS            M13 gene IV (fragment) (sequence partly withheld): pIV; IV; phage assembly
   5141..5569    +  rep_origin     f1 ori (sequence partly withheld): f1 bacteriophage origin of replication; arrow indicates direction of (+) strand synthesis
   5659..6062    +  CDS            M13 gene II (fragment) (sequence partly withheld): pII; II; replication
   6070..6169    -  misc_feature   bom (fragment): basis of mobility region from pBR322
   6271..6306    -  CDS            rop (fragment): Rop protein, which maintains plasmids at low copy number; rop
   6401..6505    +  promoter       AmpR promoter: bla
   6506..7366    +  CDS            AmpR: β-lactamase; bla; confers resistance to ampicillin, carbenicillin, and related antibiotics
   7537..8125    +  rep_origin     ori: high-copy-number ColE1/pMB1/pBR322/pUC origin of replication
   8308..6       +  CDS            lacI (fragment) (across the origin): lac repressor; lacI; The lac repressor binds to the lac operator to inhibit transcription in E. coli. This inhibition can be relieved by adding lactose or isopropyl-β-D-thiogalactopyranoside (IPTG).
