[The description below was written by a language model from this plasmid's Addgene catalogue record and pLannotate feature annotations shown in this document.]
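Description:
pAAV-mGrn-myc is an adeno-associated virus transfer plasmid built on the CIGW backbone for expressing mouse progranulin (Grn) from a recombinant AAV genome. It is about 8.4 kb in total and is propagated in E. coli as a high-copy plasmid, using a ColE1/pUC-type origin and an ampicillin resistance gene (AmpR, β-lactamase) with its own promoter. An f1 phage origin and several small remnants of earlier cloning vectors (fragments of lacZα, lacI, rop, bom, M13 genes and the SV40 origin) are also annotated in the backbone and have no evident role in the payload. The record lists a recombination-deficient growth strain, which is a common choice for maintaining repeat-containing AAV plasmids.

The expression cassette is driven by the CBA promoter, annotated as the CMV immediate-early enhancer, the chicken β-actin promoter and a chimeric chicken β-actin/rabbit β-globin intron, a combination that gives strong, broad expression in mammalian cells. A T7 promoter lies just upstream of the roughly 1.77 kb Grn coding sequence, which was inserted between SacI and NotI sites and, according to the catalogue entry, carries a C-terminal Myc epitope for detection; the tag is not separately annotated in the feature table. Downstream, a WPRE enhances transcript stability and expression, and a rabbit β-globin polyadenylation signal terminates the message. The automated annotation identifies only one AAV2 inverted terminal repeat fragment, located after the poly(A) signal; an upstream ITR, which packaging would require, is not called. The associated work concerns restoring neuronal progranulin in a mouse model of frontotemporal dementia, consistent with use for AAV-mediated Grn delivery.
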