Addgene plasmid #178944: pAAV-mGrn-myc
Purpose: Construct for expressing murine progranulin (Grn) in AAV
Depositing lab: Erik Roberson. Depositing organization: University of Alabama at Birmingham. Publication: Restoring neuronal progranulin reverses deficits in a mouse model of frontotemporal dementia. Arrant AE, Filiano AJ, Unger DE, Young AH, Roberson ED. Brain. 2017 May 1;140(5):1447-1465. doi: 10.1093/brain/awx060. PubMed 28379303.
Backbone
  Vector backbone: CIGW
  Backbone size w/o insert (bp): 6585
  Total vector size (bp): 8355
  Vector type: AAV
Growth in bacteria
  Bacterial resistance: Ampicillin, 100 μg/mL
  Growth temperature: 37°C
  Growth strain: NEB Stable
  Copy number: High Copy
Gene/Insert
  Gene/Insert name: Grn (alt name: Progranulin)
  Species: M. musculus (mouse)
  Insert size (bp): 1770
  Entrez Gene: Grn (a.k.a. GP88, PCDGF, PEPI, Pgrn, epithelin)
  Promoter: CBA
  Tag / fusion protein: Myc (C terminal on insert)
  Cloning method: Restriction Enzyme; 5′ cloning site SacI (not destroyed); 3′ cloning site NotI (not destroyed)
  Sequencing primers: 5′ TACGCCGGCGTTAATGCATATTCAGATCCTCTTCTGAG; 3′ ATAGCGGCCGCTTAATGCATATTCAGATCCTCTTCTGAG
Terms and licenses: Academic/Nonprofit Terms; Industry Terms: Not Available to Industry
How to cite: pAAV-mGrn-myc was a gift from Erik Roberson (Addgene plasmid # 178944 ; http://n2t.net/addgene:178944 ; RRID:Addgene_178944)
